>Addgene plasmid #199172 | pEGFP-C2-GGA2 | addgene full sequence | sequence record 389822 | Addgene NGS Result
TAGTTATTAATAGTAATCAATTACGGGGTCATTAGTTCATAGCCCATATATGGAGTTCCGCGTTACATAA
CTTACGGTAAATGGCCCGCCTGGCTGACCGCCCAACGACCCCCGCCCATTGACGTCAATAATGACGTATG
TTCCCATAGTAACGCCAATAGGGACTTTCCATTGACGTCAATGGGTGGAGTATTTACGGTAAACTGCCCA
CTTGGCAGTACATCAAGTGTATCATATGCCAAGTACGCCCCCTATTGACGTCAATGACGGTAAATGGCCC
GCCTGGCATTATGCCCAGTACATGACCTTATGGGACTTTCCTACTTGGCAGTACATCTACGTATTAGTCA
TCGCTATTACCATGGTGATGCGGTTTTGGCAGTACATCAATGGGCGTGGATAGCGGTTTGACTCACGGGG
ATTTCCAAGTCTCCACCCCATTGACGTCAATGGGAGTTTGTTTTGGCACCAAAATCAACGGGACTTTCCA
AAATGTCGTAACAACTCCGCCCCATTGACGCAAATGGGCGGTAGGCGTGTACGGTGGGAGGTCTATATAA
GCAGAGCTGGTTTAGTGAACCGTCAGATCCGCTAGCGCTACCGGTCGCCACCATGGTGAGCAAGGGCGAG
GAGCTGTTCACCGGGGTGGTGCCCATCCTGGTCGAGCTGGACGGCGACGTAAACGGCCACAAGTTCAGCG
TGTCCGGCGAGGGCGAGGGCGATGCCACCTACGGCAAGCTGACCCTGAAGTTCATCTGCACCACCGGCAA
GCTGCCCGTGCCCTGGCCCACCCTCGTGACCACCCTGACCTACGGCGTGCAGTGCTTCAGCCGCTACCCC
GACCACATGAAGCAGCACGACTTCTTCAAGTCCGCCATGCCCGAAGGCTACGTCCAGGAGCGCACCATCT
TCTTCAAGGACGACGGCAACTACAAGACCCGCGCCGAGGTGAAGTTCGAGGGCGACACCCTGGTGAACCG
CATCGAGCTGAAGGGCATCGACTTCAAGGAGGACGGCAACATCCTGGGGCACAAGCTGGAGTACAACTAC
AACAGCCACAACGTCTATATCATGGCCGACAAGCAGAAGAACGGCATCAAGGTGAACTTCAAGATCCGCC
ACAACATCGAGGACGGCAGCGTGCAGCTCGCCGACCACTACCAGCAGAACACCCCCATCGGCGACGGCCC
CGTGCTGCTGCCCGACAACCACTACCTGAGCACCCAGTCCGCCCTGAGCAAAGACCCCAACGAGAAGCGC
GATCACATGGTCCTGCTGGAGTTCGTGACCGCCGCCGGGATCACTCTCGGCATGGACGAGCTGTACAAGT
CCGGCCGGACTCAGATCTCGAGCTCAAGCTTCGAATTCATGGCGGCGACCGCGGTGGCGGCGGCTGTGGC
GGGAACCGAGTCGGCCCAGGGTCCCCCGGGCCCGACAGCGTCGCTGGAGCTGTGGCTGAACAAAGCCACA
GACCCAAGCATGTCGGAACAGGATTGGTCAGCTATCCAGAATTTCTGTGAGCAGGTGAACACTGACCCCA
ATGGCCCCACACATGCGCCCTGGCTGCTGGCCCACAAGATCCAGTCTCCGCAAGAGAAGGAAGCTCTTTA
TGCCTTAACGGTGCTGGAGATGTGCATGAACCACTGTGGGGAGAAGTTCCACAGCGAGGTGGCCAAATTT
CGTTTCCTGAACGAACTGATCAAAGTGTTGTCCCCAAAGTACCTGGGGTCCTGGGCCACAGGAAAAGTTA
AAGGAAGAGTCATTGAAATACTCTTCAGTTGGACAGTCTGGTTTCCGGAAGACATCAAGATTCGAGACGC
TTATCAGATGCTGAAGAAACAAGGAATTATAAAACAAGACCCTAAACTACCAGTGGATAAAATCTTACCC
CCACCATCTCCCTGGCCCAAGAGCTCCATCTTTGATGCTGATGAAGAAAAGTCCAAGCTTCTGACAAGGC
TTCTAAAGAGCAACCACCCCGAGGACCTTCAGGCTGCAAACCGGTTAATCAAGAATTTGGTCAAGGAGGA
ACAAGAAAAATCGGAGAAGGTGTCCAAGAGGGTCAGTGCGGTGGAGGAAGTGCGAAGCCATGTGAAGGTG
CTGCAGGAGATGCTGAGCATGTACCGCAGGCCAGGGCAGGCCCCGCCCGACCAGGAGGCCCTGCAGGTCG
TGTATGAGAGGTGTGAAAAGCTGCGGCCCACGCTGTTCCGGTTGGCGAGTGACACCACTGATGACGATGA
TGCACTCGCGGAAATTCTCCAGGCAAATGACCTCCTCACCCAAGGAGTTCTGCTGTACAAACAGGTGATG
GAGGGCCGGGTCACCTTTGGAAACAGAGTGACCAGCTCATTGGGAGACATCCCTGTCTCCAGAGTCTTTC
AGAATCCAGCAGGCTGCATGAAGACCTGCCCCCTGATTGACTTGGAGGTGGACAATGGACCTGCGCAGAT
GGGGACTGTGGTGCCATCTTTGCTTCATCAGGACCTGGCAGCCTTGGGAATCAGTGATGCTCCTGTTACA
GGCATGGTTTCTGGTCAGAATTGCTGTGAGGAAAAGAGGAATCCCTCCTCCAGCACGCTGCCAGGCGGTG
GTGTTCAGAACCCTTCTGCAGACAGGAATTTGCTGGACCTCCTCTCACCACAGCCAGCTCCGTGCCCTCT
GAATTATGTTTCGCAGAAAAGTGTCCCCAAGGAAGTGCCACCAGGTACTAAGTCCTCTCCAGGTTGGTCC
TGGGAGGCTGGCCCGTTGGCTCCTTCCCCATCTTCACAGAATACACCTCTGGCTCAAGTGTTTGTCCCTT
TGGAGTCTGTTAAGCCCAGCAGCCTGCCGCCTCTCATTGTGTATGACCGGAATGGATTCAGAATTCTGCT
CCACTTCTCCCAGACGGGAGCCCCTGGGCACCCAGAGGTACAGGTGCTGCTCTTGACCATGATGAGCACG
GCTCCCCAGCCTGTCTGGGATATCATGTTTCAAGTGGCTGTGCCAAAGTCAATGAGAGTGAAGCTGCAGC
CGGCATCCAGCTCCAAGCTTCCTGCATTCAGTCCTTTGATGCCTCCAGCTGTGATATCTCAGATGCTGCT
GCTTGACAATCCACACAAAGAACCTATCCGCTTACGGTACAAGCTGACATTCAACCAAGGTGGACAGCCT
TTCAGCGAAGTAGGAGAAGTGAAAGACTTCCCAGACCTGGCTGTCTTGGGCGCAGCCTAAGCGGCCGCTA
AACTATAAGCCGAATTCTGCAGTCGACGGTACCGCGGGCCCGGGATCCACCGGATCTAGATAACTGATCA
TAATCAGCCATACCACATTTGTAGAGGTTTTACTTGCTTTAAAAAACCTCCCACACCTCCCCCTGAACCT
GAAACATAAAATGAATGCAATTGTTGTTGTTAACTTGTTTATTGCAGCTTATAATGGTTACAAATAAAGC
AATAGCATCACAAATTTCACAAATAAAGCATTTTTTTCACTGCATTCTAGTTGTGGTTTGTCCAAACTCA
TCAATGTATCTTAACGCGTAAATTGTAAGCGTTAATATTTTGTTAAAATTCGCGTTAAATTTTTGTTAAA
TCAGCTCATTTTTTAACCAATAGGCCGAAATCGGCAAAATCCCTTATAAATCAAAAGAATAGACCGAGAT
AGGGT
[37 nt withheld, positions 3646-3682]
AAAGAACGTGGACTCCAACGTCAAAGG
[49 nt withheld, positions 3710-3758]
T
[91 nt withheld, positions 3760-3850]
G
[124 nt withheld, positions 3852-3975]
CAGGTGGCACTTTTCGGGGAAATGTGCGCGGAACCCCTATTTGTTTATTTTTCTAAATACATTCAAATAT
GTATCCGCTCATGAGACAATAACCCTGATAAATGCTTCAATAATATTGAAAAAGGAAGAGTCCTGAGGCG
GAAAGAACCAGCTGTGGAATGTGTGTCAGTTAGGGTGTGGAAAGTCCCCAGGCTCCCCAGCAGGCAGAAG
TATGCAAAGCATGCATCTCAATTAGTCAGCAACCAGGTGTGGAAAGTCCCCAGGCTCCCCAGCAGGCAGA
AGTATGCAAAGCATGCATCTCAATTAGTCAGCAACCATAGTCCCGCCCCTAACTCCGCCCATCCCGCCCC
TAACTCCGCCCAGTTCCGCCCATTCTCCGCCCCATGGCTGACTAATTTTTTTTATTTATGCAGAGGCCGA
GGCCGCCTCGGCCTCTGAGCTATTCCAGAAGTAGTGAGGAGGCTTTTTTGGAGGCCTAGGCTTTTGCAAA
GATCGATCAAGAGACAGGATGAGGATCGTTTCGCATGATTGAACAAGATGGATTGCACGCAGGTTCTCCG
GCCGCTTGGGTGGAGAGGCTATTCGGCTATGACTGGGCACAACAGACAATCGGCTGCTCTGATGCCGCCG
TGTTCCGGCTGTCAGCGCAGGGGCGCCCGGTTCTTTTTGTCAAGACCGACCTGTCCGGTGCCCTGAATGA
ACTGCAAGACGAGGCAGCGCGGCTATCGTGGCTGGCCACGACGGGCGTTCCTTGCGCAGCTGTGCTCGAC
GTTGTCACTGAAGCGGGAAGGGACTGGCTGCTATTGGGCGAAGTGCCGGGGCAGGATCTCCTGTCATCTC
ACCTTGCTCCTGCCGAGAAAGTATCCATCATGGCTGATGCAATGCGGCGGCTGCATACGCTTGATCCGGC
TACCTGCCCATTCGACCACCAAGCGAAACATCGCATCGAGCGAGCACGTACTCGGATGGAAGCCGGTCTT
GTCGATCAGGATGATCTGGACGAAGAGCATCAGGGGCTCGCGCCAGCCGAACTGTTCGCCAGGCTCAAGG
CGAGCATGCCCGACGGCGAGGATCTCGTCGTGACCCATGGCGATGCCTGCTTGCCGAATATCATGGTGGA
AAATGGCCGCTTTTCTGGATTCATCGACTGTGGCCGGCTGGGTGTGGCGGACCGCTATCAGGACATAGCG
TTGGCTACCCGTGATATTGCTGAAGAGCTTGGCGGCGAATGGGCTGACCGCTTCCTCGTGCTTTACGGTA
TCGCCGCTCCCGATTCGCAGCGCATCGCCTTCTATCGCCTTCTTGACGAGTTCTTCTGAGCGGGACTCTG
GGGTTCGAAATGACCGACCAAGCGACGCCCAACCTGCCATCACGAGATTTCGATTCCACCGCCGCCTTCT
ATGAAAGGTTGGGCTTCGGAATCGTTTTCCGGGACGCCGGCTGGATGATCCTCCAGCGCGGGGATCTCAT
GCTGGAGTTCTTCGCCCACCCTAGGGGGAGGCTAACTGAAACACGGAAGGAGACAATACCGGAAGGAACC
CGCGCTATGACGGCAATAAAAAGACAGAATAAAACGCACGGTGTTGGGTCGTTTGTTCATAAACGCGGGG
TTCGGTCCCAGGGCTGGCACTCTGTCGATACCCCACCGAGACCCCATTGGGGCCAATACGCCCGCGTTTC
TTCCTTTTCCCCACCCCACCCCCCAAGTTCGGGTGAAGGCCCAGGGCTCGCAGCCAACGTCGGGGCGGCA
GGCCCTGCCATAGCCTCAGGTTACTCATATATACTTTAGATTGATTTAAAACTTCATTTTTAATTTAAAA
GGATCTAGGTGAAGATCCTTTTTGATAATCTCATGACCAAAATCCCTTAACGTGAGTTTTCGTTCCACTG
AGCGTCAGACCCCGTAGAAAAGATCAAAGGATCTTCTTGAGATCCTTTTTTTCTGCGCGTAATCTGCTGC
TTGCAAACAAAAAAACCACCGCTACCAGCGGTGGTTTGTTTGCCGGATCAAGAGCTACCAACTCTTTTTC
CGAAGGTAACTGGCTTCAGCAGAGCGCAGATACCAAATACTGTTCTTCTAGTGTAGCCGTAGTTAGGCCA
CCACTTCAAGAACTCTGTAGCACCGCCTACATACCTCGCTCTGCTAATCCTGTTACCAGTGGCTGCTGCC
AGTGGCGATAAGTCGTGTCTTACCGGGTTGGACTCAAGACGATAGTTACCGGATAAGGCGCAGCGGTCGG
GCTGAACGGGGGGTTCGTGCACACAGCCCAGCTTGGAGCGAACGACCTACACCGAACTGAGATACCTACA
GCGTGAGCTATGAGAAAGCGCCACGCTTCCCGAAGGGAGAAAGGCGGACAGGTATCCGGTAAGCGGCAGG
GTCGGAACAGGAGAGCGCACGAGGGAGCTTCCAGGGGGAAACGCCTGGTATCTTTATAGTCCTGTCGGGT
TTCGCCACCTCTGACTTGAGCGTCGATTTTTGTGATGCTCGTCAGGGGGGCGGAGCCTATGGAAAAACGC
CAGCAACGCGGCCTTTTTACGGTTCCTGGCCTTTTGCTGGCCTTTTGCTCACATGTTCTTTCCTGCGTTA
TCCCCTGATTCTGTGGATAACCGTATTACCGCCATGCAT
Features (pLannotate 1.2.2; 16 found; start..end, strand, type, name):
     61..364     +  enhancer       CMV enhancer: human cytomegalovirus immediate early enhancer
    365..568     +  promoter       CMV promoter: human cytomegalovirus (CMV) immediate early promoter
    613..1329    +  CDS            EGFP: EGFP is a basic (constitutively fluorescent) green fluorescent protein published in 1996, derived from Aequorea victoria. It is reported to be a rapidly-maturing weak dimer with moderate acid sensitivity.
   1335..1368    +  misc_feature   MCS (fragment): multiple cloning site
   1369..3207    +  CDS            GGA2: GGA2_HUMAN - Also known as KIAA1080. Experimental evidence at protein level: Swiss-Prot protein existence level 1. Plays a role in protein sorting and trafficking between the trans-Golgi network (TGN) and endosomes. Mediates the ARF-dependent recruitment of clathrin to the TGN and binds ubiquitinated proteins and membrane cargo molecules with a cytosolic acidic cluster-dileucine (DXXLL) motif (PubMed:10747088). Mediates export of the GPCR receptor ADRA2B to the cell surface (PubMed:27901063). Regulates retrograde transport of phosphorylated form of BACE1 from endosomes to the trans- Golgi netw
   3231..3268    +  misc_feature   MCS (fragment): multiple cloning site
   3285..3369    +  CDS            large T antigen (fragment): large T antigen from SV40 (simian virus 40)
   3392..3513    +  polyA_signal   SV40 poly(A) signal: SV40 polyadenylation signal
   3547..3975    -  rep_origin     f1 ori (sequence partly withheld): f1 bacteriophage origin of replication; arrow indicates direction of (+) strand synthesis
   4002..4106    +  promoter       AmpR promoter: bla
   4108..4465    +  promoter       SV40 promoter: SV40 enhancer and early promoter
   4500..5294    +  CDS            NeoR/KanR: aminoglycoside phosphotransferase from Tn5; aph(3')-II (or nptII); confers resistance to neomycin, kanamycin, and G418 (Geneticin®)
   5315..5467    +  CDS            ble (fragment): BLE_KLEPN - Experimental evidence at protein level: Swiss-Prot protein existence level 1. Binding protein with a strong affinity to the bleomycin family of antibiotics. Binds to CL990; an antimitotic-antibiotic compound. From Klebsiella pneumoniae.
   5526..5573    +  polyA_signal   HSV TK poly(A) signal: herpes simplex virus thymidine kinase polyadenylation signal (Cole and Stacy, 1985)
   5664..5680    -  polyA_signal   bGH poly(A) signal (fragment): bovine growth hormone polyadenylation signal
   5902..6490    +  rep_origin     ori: high-copy-number ColE1/pMB1/pBR322/pUC origin of replication
