[The description below was written by a language model from this plasmid's Addgene catalogue record and pLannotate feature annotations shown in this document.]
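Description:
pEGFP-C2-GGA2 is a 6.6 kb mammalian expression plasmid built on the pEGFP-C2 backbone that produces human GGA2 fused at its N terminus to EGFP. Transcription is driven by the human cytomegalovirus immediate early enhancer and promoter. The EGFP coding sequence runs through a short remnant of the multiple cloning site directly into the GGA2 open reading frame, and the SV40 polyadenylation signal terminates the transcript. The GGA2 cDNA was inserted as an EcoRI fragment, so EcoRI sites remain at both junctions. Because the cDNA has an internal EcoRI site, which is still intact, the fragment was obtained by partial digestion. About 21 bp of extra sequence lies between the stop codon and the 3′ EcoRI site. Relative to the reference protein, the insert carries an Ala23Thr substitution and a silent change in codon 66.

The plasmid replicates in E. coli from a high-copy ColE1/pUC-type origin and also carries an f1 phage origin. A single Tn5 aminoglycoside phosphotransferase gene (NeoR/KanR) serves both hosts. A bacterial bla-type promoter drives it for kanamycin selection in bacteria, and the SV40 enhancer/early promoter, together with the HSV TK polyadenylation signal, drives it for G418 selection of stable mammalian transfectants. The short annotations for large T antigen, ble and bGH poly(A) are fragmentary matches within backbone sequence, not functional elements.

GGA2 is a clathrin adaptor that mediates ARF-dependent recruitment of clathrin to the trans-Golgi network and sorts cargo bearing acidic cluster-dileucine motifs between the TGN and endosomes. The fluorescent fusion is suited to visualizing GGA2 localization in cells and to examining its interactions with trafficking partners. The associated publication concerns GGA binding to the Rabaptin-5–Rabex-5 complex.
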