Addgene plasmid #199172: pEGFP-C2-GGA2
Purpose: Expresses GFP-GGA2 fusion in mammalian cells
Depositing lab: Juan Bonifacino. Depositing organization: National Institute of Child Health and Human Development (NICHD). Publication: Divalent interaction of the GGAs with the Rabaptin-5-Rabex-5 complex. Mattera R, Arighi CN, Lodge R, Zerial M, Bonifacino JS. EMBO J. 2003 Jan 2;22(1):78-88. doi: 10.1093/emboj/cdg015. PubMed 12505986.
Backbone
  Vector backbone: pEGFP-C2
  Backbone size w/o insert (bp): 4733
  Total vector size (bp): 6604
  Vector type: Mammalian Expression
  Selectable markers: Neomycin (select with G418)
Growth in bacteria
  Bacterial resistance: Kanamycin, 50 μg/mL
  Growth temperature: 37°C
  Growth strain: DH5alpha
  Copy number: Unknown
Gene/Insert
  Gene/Insert name: GGA2
  Species: H. sapiens (human)
  Insert size (bp): 1863
  Mutation: Ala 23 Thr substitution; silent substitution in codon 66
  Entrez Gene: GGA2 (a.k.a. VEAR)
  Promoter: CMV
  Tag / fusion protein: EGFP (N terminal on backbone)
  Cloning method: Restriction Enzyme; 5′ cloning site EcoRI (not destroyed); 3′ cloning site EcoRI (not destroyed)
  Sequencing primers: 5′ pEGFP-C forward: 5’ CATGGTCCTGCTGGAGTTCGTG; 3′ pEGFP-C reverse: 5’ GCTTTATTTGTGAAATTTGTGATGC
Terms and licenses: Academic/Nonprofit Terms; Industry Terms: Not Available to Industry
Depositor comments: GGA2 insert was excised with EcoRI using limiting amounts of restriction enzyme (partial digestion). The internal EcoRI site in human GGA2 cDNA is intact. Construct contains an additional 21 bp after stop codon before EcoRI site at 3'.
How to cite: pEGFP-C2-GGA2 was a gift from Juan Bonifacino (Addgene plasmid # 199172 ; http://n2t.net/addgene:199172 ; RRID:Addgene_199172)
